Addgene plasmid #61097: pDest27-mBIN1+13+17
Purpose: Express N-terminal GST tagged-mouse BIN1+13+17 in mammalian cells
Depositing lab: Robin Shaw. Depositing organization: Cedars-Sinai Medical Center. Publication: Cardiac BIN1 folds T-tubule membrane, controlling ion flux and limiting arrhythmia. Hong T, Yang H, Zhang SS, Cho HC, Kalashnikova M, Sun B, Zhang H, Bhargava A, Grabe M, Olgin J, Gorelik J, Marban E, Jan LY, Shaw RM. Nat Med. 2014 Jun;20(6):624-32. doi: 10.1038/nm.3543. Epub 2014 May 18. PubMed 24836577.
Backbone
  Vector backbone: pDEST27
  Backbone manufacturer: Life Technologies
  Backbone size w/o insert (bp): 8123
  Total vector size (bp): 8544
  Vector type: Mammalian Expression
  Selectable markers: Neomycin (select with G418)
Growth in bacteria
  Bacterial resistance: Ampicillin, 100 μg/mL
  Growth temperature: 37°C
  Growth strain: DH5alpha
  Copy number: High Copy
Gene/Insert
  Gene/Insert name: mouse BIN1 with exon 13 and 17, excluding exon 7, 11, 14-16
  Species: M. musculus (mouse)
  Promoter: CMV
  Tag / fusion protein: GST (N terminal on backbone)
  Cloning method: Gateway Cloning
  Sequencing primers: 5′ CMV FWD
Terms and licenses: Academic/Nonprofit Terms; Industry Terms: Not Available to Industry
How to cite: pDest27-mBIN1+13+17 was a gift from Robin Shaw (Addgene plasmid # 61097 ; http://n2t.net/addgene:61097 ; RRID:Addgene_61097)
