[The description below was written by a language model from this plasmid's Addgene catalogue record.]
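Description:
pDest27-mBIN1+13+17 is a mammalian expression plasmid built on the commercial Gateway destination vector pDEST27, with a recorded total size of about 8.5 kb. It is maintained in E. coli as a high-copy plasmid under ampicillin selection, and it carries a neomycin resistance marker so that transfected mammalian cells can be selected with G418. The record gives no feature table, so the origins of replication, polyadenylation signals and the exact recombination-site scars are not documented here. As a Gateway-derived expression clone, it would be expected to have the insert flanked by att sites left over from the recombination reaction.

The payload is a specific splice variant of mouse BIN1 (bridging integrator 1, also known as amphiphysin 2), a membrane-curvature protein. This isoform includes exons 13 and 17 and lacks exons 7, 11 and 14–16. Expression is driven by the CMV promoter, a strong constitutive promoter in most mammalian cell types. The coding sequence is fused in frame to a glutathione S-transferase (GST) tag supplied by the backbone at the N-terminus. The GST moiety allows the fusion protein to be captured on glutathione resin and detected with anti-GST antibodies.

The stated purpose is to express N-terminally GST-tagged mouse BIN1+13+17 in mammalian cells. The associated work concerns how cardiac BIN1 shapes T-tubule membrane, which affects ion flux and arrhythmia susceptibility. The construct therefore suits pull-down and interaction studies or functional comparison of this isoform with other BIN1 splice variants, although the record does not describe particular experiments.
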