>Addgene plasmid #61097 | pDest27-mBIN1+13+17 | addgene partial sequence | sequence record 102808 | M13-F20 5'-TGTAAAACGACGGCCAGT-3'
CTATGACGTCGCATGCACGCGATCAACCACTTTGTACAAGAAAGCTGGGTATCACTGCACCCGCTCTGTA
AAATTCTCCGGGAAGACGCCGCGGCATTTCTCCAGTTCCTTGTGCTGATTCCAGTCGCTCTCCTTCACAC
CCATGAGCCAGCCTTCATCCTGCTCCTCTGGGTTCTGGAAAGGAATCACCAACACCACATCGCCAGCTTT
GAGTTGCAGCTCATCAGTGTCAGTGGCCGTGTAATCATGCTGGGCTTGAACCTTGAACATGAATCCCGGG
GGCAGGTCCAAGCGTCCAGTCCCAGCGCTGCCCTCCACCGCCCCATTCACAGTTGCGGAGAAGGTCTCCA
CCACCACAGCCGGAAGAGAGCTGGAGGTTGCTTCACTGGCTGCTGTCTCCCCTGGCTCCTGGGCTCCACC
CACCACCTCGGAGGCCTCTGCTGGCTGGGAGGGGGTGGTCACGCTGATCTCAGGGACAAATGCGTCATCA
AAAAGGCTGAGAATCTGCTCCTGCTTCATCTCCTTGGATGGGGTGTGTTTGGGAGGCGGAGGGACAGGTG
GGCCTTTCCGGAGCTGAGATGGGGACTTGGGGATGGTAGCCCCGGGTGAGGCCCCACTGGCCGGCTCTGG
CTCATGGTTCACTCTGATCTCA
