>Addgene plasmid #61097 | pDest27-mBIN1+13+17 | addgene partial sequence | sequence record 102809 | pGEX5 5'-GGGCTGGCAAGCCACGTTTGGTG-3'
GCGTTCTAGATCAACAAGTTTGTACAAAAAAGCAGGCTTAACCATGGCAGAGATGGGGAGCAAGGGGGTG
ACGGCGGGGAAGATCGCCAGCAACGTACAGAAGAAGCTGACCCGAGCGCAGGAGAAGGTCCTGCAGAAAC
TGGGGAAGGCGGACGAGACGAAGGACGAGCAGTTTGAGCAGTGTGTCCAGAACTTCAATAAGCAGCTGAC
AGAGGGTACCCGGCTGCAGAAGGATCTTCGGACCTATCTGGCTTCTGTTAAAGCGATGCACGAAGCCTCC
AAGAAGCTGAGTGAGTGTCTTCAGGAGGTGTATGAGCCCGAGTGGCCTGGCAGGGATGAAGCAAACAAGA
TTGCAGAGAACAATGACCTACTCTGGATGGACTACCACCAGAAGCTGGTGGACCAGGCTCTGCTGACCAT
GGACACCTACCTAGGCCAGTTCCCTGATATCAAGTCGCGCATTGCCAAGCGGGGGCGGAAGCTGGTGGAC
TATGACAGTGCCCGGCACCACTATGAGTCTCTTCAAACCGCCAAAAAGAAGGATGAAGCCAAAATTGCCA
AGGCAGAAGAGGAGCTCATCAAAGCCCAGAAGGTGTTCGAGGAGATGAACGTGGATCTGCAGGAGGAGCT
GCCATCCCTGTGGAACAGCCGTGTAGGTTTCTATGTCAACACGTTCCAGAGCATCGCGGGTCTGGAGG
